Addgene plasmid #192664: Lenti-EF1alpha-dCas9-KRAB-MeCP2_Hygro
Purpose: 3rd generation lenti vector encoding dCas9-KRAB-MeCP2 with 2A Hygro resistance marker
Depositing lab: Jeffrey Miner. Depositing organization: Washington University in Saint Louis. Publication: Glomerular basement membrane structural integrity dictates trans-tissue deposition of laminin in the kidney. Omachi K, Lin MH, Puapatanakul P, Begin JF, McKee KK, Fujiwara H, Yurchenco PD, Miner JH. Cell Rep. 2026 Mar 24;45(3):117006. doi: 10.1016/j.celrep.2026.117006. Epub 2026 Feb 18. PubMed 41712384.
Backbone
  Vector backbone: pLenti
  Vector type: Mammalian Expression, Lentiviral, CRISPR
Growth in bacteria
  Bacterial resistance: Ampicillin, 100 μg/mL
  Growth temperature: 37°C
  Growth strain: NEB Stable
  Copy number: High Copy
Gene/Insert
  Gene/Insert name: dCas9-KRAB-MeCP2
  Species: Synthetic
  Mutation: D10A, D839A, H840A and N863A in Cas9
  Promoter: EF1a
  Cloning method: Gibson Cloning
Terms and licenses: Academic/Nonprofit Terms; Industry Terms: Not Available to Industry
How to cite: Lenti-EF1alpha-dCas9-KRAB-MeCP2_Hygro was a gift from Jeffrey Miner (Addgene plasmid # 192664 ; http://n2t.net/addgene:192664 ; RRID:Addgene_192664)
