[The description below was written by a language model from this plasmid's Addgene catalogue record and pLannotate feature annotations shown in this document.]
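Description:
Lenti-EF1alpha-dCas9-KRAB-MeCP2_Hygro is a third-generation lentiviral transfer plasmid on a pLenti backbone, built for CRISPR interference in mammalian cells. It is maintained in E. coli through a high-copy ColE1/pUC-type origin with ampicillin selection (AmpR). The backbone also carries an f1 origin and an SV40/EM7-driven BleoR cassette that lies outside the LTR-flanked region. A CMV enhancer/promoter fused to a truncated HIV-1 5' LTR drives Tat-independent transcription of the viral genome in packaging cells. This is followed by the Ψ packaging signal with a gag fragment, the Rev response element and the cPPT/CTS. A second truncated LTR, followed by bGH and SV40 polyadenylation signals, closes the proviral unit.

In the feature table the viral elements are annotated on the minus strand, while the expression cassette, including the WPRE, is annotated on the plus strand. The cassette therefore appears to sit in reverse orientation relative to the viral genome, although the record does not comment on this. The cassette uses the human EF-1α promoter with intron A sequence to express a catalytically dead S. pyogenes Cas9 (D10A, D839A, H840A and N863A). This dCas9 is fused to a KRAB repressor domain and the transcriptional repression domain of MeCP2, forming a bipartite repressor that a guide RNA can target to promoters to silence genes without cutting DNA. Per the catalogue entry, a 2A peptide links this fusion to hygromycin B phosphotransferase, so both proteins come from one transcript and transduced cells can be selected with hygromycin. The 2A element itself is not annotated in the feature table. No guide RNA cassette is annotated, so the sgRNA must be supplied separately. The construct is typically used to generate stable dCas9-repressor cell lines for targeted gene knockdown.
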