Features (pLannotate 1.2.2; 36 found; start..end, strand, type, name):
    141..504     -  CDS            HIV-1 gag (fragment): gag protein from human immunodeficiency virus 1; gag
    488..613     -  misc_feature   HIV-1 Ψ: packaging signal of human immunodeficiency virus type 1
    660..840     -  LTR            5' LTR (truncated): truncated 5' long terminal repeat (LTR) from HIV-1
    858..1057    -  promoter       CMV promoter: human cytomegalovirus (CMV) immediate early promoter
   1058..1437    -  enhancer       CMV enhancer: human cytomegalovirus immediate early enhancer
   1592..1644    +  misc_feature   bom (fragment): basis of mobility region from pBR322
   1703..1807    +  promoter       AmpR promoter: bla
   1808..2668    +  CDS            AmpR: β-lactamase; bla; confers resistance to ampicillin, carbenicillin, and related antibiotics
   2839..3427    +  rep_origin     ori: high-copy-number ColE1/pMB1/pBR322/pUC origin of replication
   3610..3702    +  CDS            lacI (fragment): lac repressor; lacI; The lac repressor binds to the lac operator to inhibit transcription in E. coli. This inhibition can be relieved by adding lactose or isopropyl-β-D-thiogalactopyranoside (IPTG).
   3715..3736    +  protein_bind   CAP binding site: CAP binding activates transcription in the presence of cAMP. E. coli catabolite activator protein
   3751..3781    +  promoter       lac promoter: promoter for the E. coli lac operon
   3785..3807    +  protein_bind   lac operator (fragment): The lac repressor binds to the lac operator to inhibit transcription in E. coli. This inhibition can be relieved by adding lactose or isopropyl-β-D-thiogalactopyranoside (IPTG). lac repressor encoded by lacI
   3878..3999    -  polyA_signal   SV40 poly(A) signal: SV40 polyadenylation signal
   3994..4119    -  CDS            ble (fragment): BLE_KLEPN - Experimental evidence at protein level: Swiss-Prot protein existence level 1. Binding protein with a strong affinity to the bleomycin family of antibiotics. Binds to CL990; an antimitotic-antibiotic compound. From Klebsiella pneumoniae.
   4129..4503    -  CDS            BleoR: antibiotic-binding protein; Sh ble from Streptoalloteichus hindustanus; confers resistance to bleomycin, phleomycin, and Zeocin™
   4522..4569    -  promoter       EM7 promoter: synthetic bacterial promoter&nbsp
   4617..4946    -  promoter       SV40 promoter: SV40 enhancer and early promoter
   4960..5388    -  rep_origin     f1 ori (sequence partly withheld): f1 bacteriophage origin of replication; arrow indicates direction of (+) strand synthesis
   5409..5430    -  promoter       SV40 promoter (fragment): SV40 enhancer and early promoter
   5434..5658    -  polyA_signal   bGH poly(A) signal: bovine growth hormone polyadenylation signal
   5690..5870    -  LTR            5' LTR (truncated): truncated 5' long terminal repeat (LTR) from HIV-1
   5877..6377    -  CDS            nef (fragment): NEF_HV1LA - Experimental evidence at protein level: Swiss-Prot protein existence level 1. Extracellular Nef protein targets CD4(+) T-lymphocytes for apoptosis by interacting with CXCR4 surface receptors. From Human immunodeficiency virus type 1 group M subtype B (isolate Lai) (HIV-1).
   6402..6468    +  CDS            small t antigen (fragment): SV40 (simian virus 40) small t antigen
   6494..6705    +  promoter       EF-1α core promoter: core promoter for human elongation factor EF-1α
   6706..6815    +  intron         EF-1α intron A (fragment): intron upstream of the start codon of human EF-1α
   7441..7644    +  intron         EF-1α intron A: truncated intron upstream of the start codon of human EF-1α
   7672..11775   +  CDS            Cas9m4: catalytically dead mutant of the Cas9 endonuclease from the Streptococcus pyogenes Type II CRISPR/Cas system RNA-guided DNA-binding protein that lacks endonuclease activity due to the mutations D10A, D839A, H840A, and N863A (Mali et al., 2013)
  11860..12072   +  CDS            KRBOX4 (fragment): KRBX4_HUMAN - Also known as ZNF673. Experimental evidence at protein level: Swiss-Prot protein existence level 1. From Homo sapiens (Human).
  12127..12984   +  CDS            MeCP2: transcriptional repression domain from rat methyl-CpG-binding protein 2 (Nan et al., 1997)
  13042..14063   +  CDS            HygR (fragment): hygromycin B phosphotransferase confers resistance to hygromycin
  14077..14098   +  misc_feature   MCS (fragment): pBluescript multiple cloning site
  14101..14689   +  misc_feature   WPRE: woodchuck hepatitis virus posttranscriptional regulatory element
  14742..14859   -  misc_feature   cPPT/CTS: central polypurine tract and central termination sequence of HIV-1
  14909..15009   -  CDS            Rev (fragment): human immunodeficiency virus 1 (HIV-1) Rev protein; rev; enhances nuclear export of unspliced and incompletely spliced viral mRNAs
  15386..15619   -  misc_feature   RRE: The Rev response element (RRE) of HIV-1 allows for Rev-dependent mRNA export from the nucleus to the cytoplasm.
>Addgene plasmid #192664 | Lenti-EF1alpha-dCas9-KRAB-MeCP2_Hygro | addgene full sequence | sequence record 379868 | Addgene NGS Result
CACTGCTCTTTTTTCTCTCTGCACCACTCTTCTCTTTGCCTTGGTGGGTGCTACTCCTAATGGTTCAATT
TTTACTACTTTATATTTATATAATTCACTTCTCCAATTGTCCCTCATATCTCCTCCTCCAGGTCTGAAGA
TCAGCGGCCGCTTGCTGTGCGGTGGTCTTACTTTTGTTTTGCTCTTCCTCTATCTTGTCTAAAGCTTCCT
TGGTGTCTTTTATCTCTATCCTTTGATGCACACAATAGAGGGTTGCTACTGTATTATATAATGATCTAAG
TTCTTCTGATCCTGTCTGAAGGGATGGTTGTAGCTGTCCCAGTATTTGTCTACAGCCTTCTGATGTTTCT
AACAGGCCAGGATTAACTGCGAATCGTTCTAGCTCCCTGCTTGCCCATACTATATGTTTTAATTTATATT
TTTTCTTTCCCCCTGGCCTTAACCGAATTTTTTCCCATCGCGATCTAATTCTCCCCCGCTTAATACTGAC
GCTCTCGCACCCATCTCTCTCCTTCTAGCCTCCGCTAGTCAAAATTTTTGGCGTACTCACCAGTCGCCGC
CCCTCGCCTCTTGCCGTGCGCGCTTCAGCAAGCCGAGTCCTGCGTCGAGAGAGCTCCTCTGGTTTCCCTT
TCGCTTTCAAGTCCCTGTTCGGGCGCCACTGCTAGAGATTTTCCACACTGACTAAAAGGGTCTGAGGGAT
CTCTAGTTACCAGAGTCACACAACAGACGGGCACACACTACTTGAAGCACTCAAGGCAAGCTTTATTGAG
GCTTAAGCAGTGGGTTCCCTAGTTAGCCAGAGAGCTCCCAGGCTCAGATCTGGTCTAACCAGAGAGACCC
AGTACAGGCAAAACGCGCTGCTTATATAGACCTCCCACCGTACACGCCTACCGCCCATTTGCGTCAATGG
GGCGGAGTTGTTACGACATTTTGGAAAGTCCCGTTGATTTTGGTGCCAAAACAAACTCCCATTGACGTCA
ATGGGGTGGAGACTTGGAAATCCCCGTGAGTCAAACCGCTATCCACGCCCATTGATGTACTGCCAAAACC
GCATCACCATGGTAATAGCGATGACTAATACGTAGATGTACTGCCAAGTAGGAAAGTCCCATAAGGTCAT
GTACTGGGCATAATGCCAGGCGGGCCATTTACCGTCATTGACGTCAATAGGGGGCGTACTTGGCATATGA
TACACTTGATGTACTGCCAAGTGGGCAGTTTACCGTAAATACTCCACCCATTGACGTCAATGGAAAGTCC
CTATTGGCGTTACTATGGGAACATACGTCATTATTGACGTCAATGGGCGGGGGTCGTTGGGCGGTCAGCC
AGGCGGGCCATTTACCGTAAGTTATGTAACGCGGAACTCCATATATGGGCTATGAACTAATGACCCCGTA
ATTGATTACTATTAATAACTAGTCAATAATCAATGTCAACGCGTATATCTGGCCCGTACATCGCGAAGCA
GCGCAAAACGCCTAACCCTAAGCAGATTCTTCATGCAATTGTCGGTCAAGCCTTGCCTTGTTGTAGCTTA
AATTTTGCTCGCGCACTACTCAGCGACCTCCAACACACAAGCAGGGAGCAGATACTGGCTTAACTATGCG
GCATCAGAGCAGATTGTACTGAGAGTGCACCATAGGGGATCGGGAGATCTCCCGATCCGTCGACGTCAGG
TGGCACTTTTCGGGGAAATGTGCGCGGAACCCCTATTTGTTTATTTTTCTAAATACATTCAAATATGTAT
CCGCTCATGAGACAATAACCCTGATAAATGCTTCAATAATATTGAAAAAGGAAGAGTATGAGTATTCAAC
ATTTCCGTGTCGCCCTTATTCCCTTTTTTGCGGCATTTTGCCTTCCTGTTTTTGCTCACCCAGAAACGCT
GGTGAAAGTAAAAGATGCTGAAGATCAGTTGGGTGCACGAGTGGGTTACATCGAACTGGATCTCAACAGC
GGTAAGATCCTTGAGAGTTTTCGCCCCGAAGAACGTTTTCCAATGATGAGCACTTTTAAAGTTCTGCTAT
GTGGCGCGGTATTATCCCGTATTGACGCCGGGCAAGAGCAACTCGGTCGCCGCATACACTATTCTCAGAA
TGACTTGGTTGAGTACTCACCAGTCACAGAAAAGCATCTTACGGATGGCATGACAGTAAGAGAATTATGC
AGTGCTGCCATAACCATGAGTGATAACACTGCGGCCAACTTACTTCTGACAACGATCGGAGGACCGAAGG
AGCTAACCGCTTTTTTGCACAACATGGGGGATCATGTAACTCGCCTTGATCGTTGGGAACCGGAGCTGAA
TGAAGCCATACCAAACGACGAGCGTGACACCACGATGCCTGTAGCAATGGCAACAACGTTGCGCAAACTA
TTAACTGGCGAACTACTTACTCTAGCTTCCCGGCAACAATTAATAGACTGGATGGAGGCGGATAAAGTTG
CAGGACCACTTCTGCGCTCGGCCCTTCCGGCTGGCTGGTTTATTGCTGATAAATCTGGAGCCGGTGAGCG
TGGGTCTCGCGGTATCATTGCAGCACTGGGGCCAGATGGTAAGCCCTCCCGTATCGTAGTTATCTACACG
ACGGGGAGTCAGGCAACTATGGATGAACGAAATAGACAGATCGCTGAGATAGGTGCCTCACTGATTAAGC
ATTGGTAACTGTCAGACCAAGTTTACTCATATATACTTTAGATTGATTTAAAACTTCATTTTTAATTTAA
AAGGATCTAGGTGAAGATCCTTTTTGATAATCTCATGACCAAAATCCCTTAACGTGAGTTTTCGTTCCAC
TGAGCGTCAGACCCCGTAGAAAAGATCAAAGGATCTTCTTGAGATCCTTTTTTTCTGCGCGTAATCTGCT
GCTTGCAAACAAAAAAACCACCGCTACCAGCGGTGGTTTGTTTGCCGGATCAAGAGCTACCAACTCTTTT
TCCGAAGGTAACTGGCTTCAGCAGAGCGCAGATACCAAATACTGTTCTTCTAGTGTAGCCGTAGTTAGGC
CACCACTTCAAGAACTCTGTAGCACCGCCTACATACCTCGCTCTGCTAATCCTGTTACCAGTGGCTGCTG
CCAGTGGCGATAAGTCGTGTCTTACCGGGTTGGACTCAAGACGATAGTTACCGGATAAGGCGCAGCGGTC
GGGCTGAACGGGGGGTTCGTGCACACAGCCCAGCTTGGAGCGAACGACCTACACCGAACTGAGATACCTA
CAGCGTGAGCTATGAGAAAGCGCCACGCTTCCCGAAGGGAGAAAGGCGGACAGGTATCCGGTAAGCGGCA
GGGTCGGAACAGGAGAGCGCACGAGGGAGCTTCCAGGGGGAAACGCCTGGTATCTTTATAGTCCTGTCGG
GTTTCGCCACCTCTGACTTGAGCGTCGATTTTTGTGATGCTCGTCAGGGGGGCGGAGCCTATGGAAAAAC
GCCAGCAACGCGGCCTTTTTACGGTTCCTGGCCTTTTGCTGGCCTTTTGCTCACATGTTCTTTCCTGCGT
TATCCCCTGATTCTGTGGATAACCGTATTACCGCCTTTGAGTGAGCTGATACCGCTCGCCGCAGCCGAAC
GACCGAGCGCAGCGAGTCAGTGAGCGAGGAAGCGGAAGAGCGCCCAATACGCAAACCGCCTCTCCCCGCG
CGTTGGCCGATTCATTAATGCAGCTGGCACGACAGGTTTCCCGACTGGAAAGCGGGCAGTGAGCGCAACG
CAATTAATGTGAGTTAGCTCACTCATTAGGCACCCCAGGCTTTACACTTTATGCTTCCGGCTCGTATGTT
GTGTGGAATTGTGAGCGGATAACAATTTCACACAGGAAACAGCTATGACCATGATTACGCCAAGCTCTAG
CTAGAGGTCGACGGTATACAGACATGATAAGATACATTGATGAGTTTGGACAAACCACAACTAGAATGCA
GTGAAAAAAATGCTTTATTTGTGAAATTTGTGATGCTATTGCTTTATTTGTAACCATTATAAGCTGCAAT
AAACAAGTTGGGGTGGGCGAAGAACTCCAGCATGAGATCCCCGCGCTGGAGGATCATCCAGCCGGCGTCC
CGGAAAACGATTCCGAAGCCCAACCTTTCATAGAAGGCGGCGGTGGAATCGAAATCTCGTAGCACGTGTC
AGTCCTGCTCCTCGGCCACGAAGTGCACGCAGTTGCCGGCCGGGTCGCGCAGGGCGAACTCCCGCCCCCA
CGGCTGCTCGCCGATCTCGGTCATGGCCGGCCCGGAGGCGTCCCGGAAGTTCGTGGACACGACCTCCGAC
CACTCGGCGTACAGCTCGTCCAGGCCGCGCACCCACACCCAGGCCAGGGTGTTGTCCGGCACCACCTGGT
CCTGGACCGCGCTGATGAACAGGGTCACGTCGTCCCGGACCACACCGGCGAAGTCGTCCTCCACGAAGTC
CCGGGAGAACCCGAGCCGGTCGGTCCAGAACTCGACCGCTCCGGCGACGTCGCGCGCGGTGAGCACCGGA
ACGGCACTGGTCAACTTGGCCATGGTTTAGTTCCTCACCTTGTCGTATTATACTATGCCGATATACTATG
CCGATGATTAATTGTCAACACGTGCTGATCAGATCCGAAAATGGATATACAAGCTCCCGGGAGCTTTTTG
CAAAAGCCTAGGCCTCCAAAAAAGCCTCCTCACTACTTCTGGAATAGCTCAGAGGCAGAGGCGGCCTCGG
CCTCTGCATAAATAAAAAAAATTAGTCAGCCATGGGGCGGAGAATGGGCGGAACTGGGCGGAGTTAGGGG
CGGGATGGGCGGAGTTAGGGGCGGGACTATGGTTGCTGACTAATTGAGATGCATGCTTTGCATACTTCTG
CCTGCTGGGGAGCCTGGGGACTTTCCACACCTGGTTGCTGACTAATTGAGATGCATGCTTTGCATACTTC
TGCCTGCTGGGGAGCCTGGGGACTTTCCACACCCTAACTGACACACATTCCACAGAATTAATTCGCGTTA
AATTTTTGTTAAATCAGCTCATTTTTTAACCAATAGGCCGAAATCGGCAAAATCCCTTATAAATCAAAAG
AATAGACCGAGATAGGGT
[37 nt withheld, positions 5059-5095]
AAAGAACGTGGACTCCAACGTCAAAGG
[49 nt withheld, positions 5123-5171]
T
[91 nt withheld, positions 5173-5263]
G
[124 nt withheld, positions 5265-5388]
GGGGATACCCCCTAGAGCCCCAGCTGGTTCTTTCCGCCTCAGAAGCCATAGAGCCCACCGCATCCCCAGC
ATGCCTGCTATTGTCTTCCCAATCCTCCCCCTTGCTGTCCTGCCCCACCCCACCCCCCAGAATAGAATGA
CACCTACTCAGACAATGCGATGCAATTTCCTCATTTTATTAGGAAAGGACAGTGGGAGTGGCACCTTCCA
GGGTCAAGGAAGGCACGGGGGAGGGGCAAACAACAGATGGCTGGCAACTAGAAGGCACAGTCGAGGCTGA
TCAGCGGGTTTAAACGGGCCCTGCTAGAGATTTTCCACACTGACTAAAAGGGTCTGAGGGATCTCTAGTT
ACCAGAGTCACACAACAGACGGGCACACACTACTTGAAGCACTCAAGGCAAGCTTTATTGAGGCTTAAGC
AGTGGGTTCCCTAGTTAGCCAGAGAGCTCCCAGGCTCAGATCTGGTCTAACCAGAGAGACCCAGTACAGT
CCGGATGCAGCTCTCGGGCCATGTGATGAAATGCTAGGCGGCTGTCAAACCTCCACTCTAATACTTCTCT
CTCCGGGTCATCCATCCCATGCAGGCTCACAGGGTGTAACAAGCGGGTGTTCTCTCCTTCATTGGCTTCT
TCTACCTTCTCTTGCTCAACTGGTACTAGCTTGTAGCACCATCCAAAGGTCAGTGGATATCTGATCCCTG
GCCCTGGTGTGTAGTTCTGCCAATCAGGGAAGTAGCCTTGTGTGTGGTAGATCCACAGATCAAGGATATC
TTGTCTTCGTTGGGAGTGAATTAGCCCTTCCAGTCCCCCCTTTTCTTTTAAAAAGTGGCTAAGATCTACA
GCTGCCTTGTAAGTCATTGGTCTTAAAGGTACCTGAGGTGTGACTGGAAAACCCACCTCCTCCTCCTCTT
GTGCTTCTAGCCAGGCACAATCAGCATTGGTAGCTGCTGTATTGCTACTTGTGATTGCTCCATGTTTTTC
TAGGTCTCGAGGTCGACGGTATCGATTGCAAAGATGGATAAAGTTTTAAACAGAGAGGAATCTTTGCAGC
TAATGGACCTTCTAGGTCTTGAAAGGAGTGGGAATTGGCTCCGGTGCCCGTCAGTGGGCAGAGCGCACAT
CGCCCACAGTCCCCGAGAAGTTGGGGGGAGGGGTCGGCAATTGAACCGGTGCCTAGAGAAGGTGGCGCGG
GGTAAACTGGGAAAGTGATGTCGTGTACTGGCTCCGCCTTTTTCCCGAGGGTGGGGGAGAACCGTATATA
AGTGCAGTAGTCGCCGTGAACGTTCTTTTTCGCAACGGGTTTGCCGCCAGAACACAGGTAAGTGCCGTGT
GTGGTTCCCGCGGGCCTGGCCTCTTTACGGGTTATGGCCCTTGCGTGCCTTGAATTACTTCCACCTGGCT
GCAGTACGTGATTCTTGATCCCGAGCTTCGGGTTGGAAGTGGGTGGGAGAGTTCGAGGCCTTGCGCTTAA
GGAGCCCCTTCGCCTCGTGCTTGAGTTGAGGCCTGGCCTGGGCGCTGGGGCCGCCGCGTGCGAATCTGGT
GGCACCTTCGCGCCTGTCTCGCTGCTTTCGATAAGTCTCTAGCCATTTAAAATTTTTGATGACCTGCTGC
GACGCTTTTTTTCTGGCAAGATAGTCTTGTAAATGCGGGCCAAGATCTGCACACTGGTATTTCGGTTTTT
GGGGCCGCGGGCGGCGACGGGGCCCGTGCGTCCCAGCGCACATGTTCGGCGAGGCGGGGCCTGCGAGCGC
GGCCACCGAGAATCGGACGGGGGTAGTCTCAAGCTGGCCGGCCTGCTCTGGTGCCTGGCCTCGCGCCGCC
GTGTATCGCCCCGCCCTGGGCGGCAAGGCTGGCCCGGTCGGCACCAGTTGCGTGAGCGGAAAGATGGCCG
CTTCCCGGCCCTGCTGCAGGGAGCTCAAAATGAAGGACGCGGCGCTCGGGAGAGCGGGCGGGTGAGTCAC
CCACACAAAGGAAAAGGGCCTTTCCGTCCTCAGCCGTCGCTTCATGTGACTCCACGGAGTACCGGGCGCC
GTCCAGGCACCTCGATTAGTTCTCGAGCTTTTGGAGTACGTCGTCTTTAGGTTGGGGGGAGGGGTTTTAT
GCGATGGAGTTTCCCCACACTGAGTGGGTGGAGACTGAAGTTAGGCCAGCTTGGCACTTGATGTAATTCT
CCTTGGAATTTGCCCTTTTTGAGTTTGGATCTTGGTTCATTCTCAAGCCTCAGACAGTGGTTCAAAGTTT
TTTTCTTCCATTTCAGGTGTCGTGACGTACGGCCACCGCCACCATGGACAAGAAGTACTCCATTGGGCTC
GCTATCGGCACAAACAGCGTCGGCTGGGCCGTCATTACGGACGAGTACAAGGTGCCGAGCAAAAAATTCA
AAGTTCTGGGCAATACCGATCGCCACAGCATAAAGAAGAACCTCATTGGCGCCCTCCTGTTCGACTCCGG
GGAGACGGCCGAAGCCACGCGGCTCAAAAGAACAGCACGGCGCAGATATACCCGCAGAAAGAATCGGATC
TGCTACCTGCAGGAGATCTTTAGTAATGAGATGGCTAAGGTGGATGACTCTTTCTTCCATAGGCTGGAGG
AGTCCTTTTTGGTGGAGGAGGATAAAAAGCACGAGCGCCACCCAATCTTTGGCAATATCGTGGACGAGGT
GGCGTACCATGAAAAGTACCCAACCATATATCATCTGAGGAAGAAGCTTGTAGACAGTACTGATAAGGCT
GACTTGCGGTTGATCTATCTCGCGCTGGCGCATATGATCAAATTTCGGGGACACTTCCTCATCGAGGGGG
ACCTGAACCCAGACAACAGCGATGTCGACAAACTCTTTATCCAACTGGTTCAGACTTACAATCAGCTTTT
CGAAGAGAACCCGATCAACGCATCCGGAGTTGACGCCAAAGCAATCCTGAGCGCTAGGCTGTCCAAATCC
CGGCGGCTCGAAAACCTCATCGCACAGCTCCCTGGGGAGAAGAAGAACGGCCTGTTTGGTAATCTTATCG
CCCTGTCACTCGGGCTGACCCCCAACTTTAAATCTAACTTCGACCTGGCCGAAGATGCCAAGCTTCAACT
GAGCAAAGACACCTACGATGATGATCTCGACAATCTGCTGGCCCAGATCGGCGACCAGTACGCAGACCTT
TTTTTGGCGGCAAAGAACCTGTCAGACGCCATTCTGCTGAGTGATATTCTGCGAGTGAACACGGAGATCA
CCAAAGCTCCGCTGAGCGCTAGTATGATCAAGCGCTATGATGAGCACCACCAAGACTTGACTTTGCTGAA
GGCCCTTGTCAGACAGCAACTGCCTGAGAAGTACAAGGAAATTTTCTTCGATCAGTCTAAAAATGGCTAC
GCCGGATACATTGACGGCGGAGCAAGCCAGGAGGAATTTTACAAATTTATTAAGCCCATCTTGGAAAAAA
TGGACGGCACCGAGGAGCTGCTGGTAAAGCTTAACAGAGAAGATCTGTTGCGCAAACAGCGCACTTTCGA
CAATGGAAGCATCCCCCACCAGATTCACCTGGGCGAACTGCACGCTATCCTCAGGCGGCAAGAGGATTTC
TACCCCTTTTTGAAAGATAACAGGGAAAAGATTGAGAAAATCCTCACATTTCGGATACCCTACTATGTAG
GCCCCCTCGCCCGGGGAAATTCCAGATTCGCGTGGATGACTCGCAAATCAGAAGAGACCATCACTCCCTG
GAACTTCGAGGAAGTCGTGGATAAGGGGGCCTCTGCCCAGTCCTTCATCGAAAGGATGACTAACTTTGAT
AAAAATCTGCCTAACGAAAAGGTGCTTCCTAAACACTCTCTGCTGTACGAGTACTTCACAGTTTATAACG
AGCTCACCAAGGTCAAATACGTCACAGAAGGGATGAGAAAGCCAGCATTCCTGTCTGGAGAGCAGAAGAA
AGCTATCGTGGACCTCCTCTTCAAGACGAACCGGAAAGTTACCGTGAAACAGCTCAAAGAAGACTATTTC
AAAAAGATTGAATGTTTCGACTCTGTTGAAATCAGCGGAGTGGAGGATCGCTTCAACGCATCCCTGGGAA
CGTATCACGATCTCCTGAAAATCATTAAAGACAAGGACTTCCTGGACAATGAGGAGAACGAGGACATTCT
TGAGGACATTGTCCTCACCCTTACGTTGTTTGAAGATAGGGAGATGATTGAAGAACGCTTGAAAACTTAC
GCTCATCTCTTCGACGACAAAGTCATGAAACAGCTCAAGAGGCGCCGATATACAGGATGGGGGCGGCTGT
CAAGAAAACTGATCAATGGGATCCGAGACAAGCAGAGTGGAAAGACAATCCTGGATTTTCTTAAGTCCGA
TGGATTTGCCAACCGGAACTTCATGCAGTTGATCCATGATGACTCTCTCACCTTTAAGGAGGACATCCAG
AAAGCACAAGTTTCTGGCCAGGGGGACAGTCTTCACGAGCACATCGCTAATCTTGCAGGTAGCCCAGCTA
TCAAAAAGGGAATACTGCAGACCGTTAAGGTCGTGGATGAACTCGTCAAAGTAATGGGAAGGCATAAGCC
CGAGAATATCGTTATCGAGATGGCCCGAGAGAACCAAACTACCCAGAAGGGACAGAAGAACAGTAGGGAA
AGGATGAAGAGGATTGAAGAGGGTATAAAAGAACTGGGGTCCCAAATCCTTAAGGAACACCCAGTTGAAA
ACACCCAGCTTCAGAATGAGAAGCTCTACCTGTACTACCTGCAGAACGGCAGGGACATGTACGTGGATCA
GGAACTGGACATCAATCGGCTCTCCGACTACGACGTGGCTGCTATCGTGCCCCAGTCTTTTCTCAAAGAT
GATTCTATTGATAATAAAGTGTTGACAAGATCCGATAAAGCTAGAGGGAAGAGTGATAACGTCCCCTCAG
AAGAAGTTGTCAAGAAAATGAAAAATTATTGGCGGCAGCTGCTGAACGCCAAACTGATCACACAACGGAA
GTTCGATAATCTGACTAAGGCTGAACGAGGTGGCCTGTCTGAGTTGGATAAAGCCGGCTTCATCAAAAGG
CAGCTTGTTGAGACACGCCAGATCACCAAGCACGTGGCCCAAATTCTCGATTCACGCATGAACACCAAGT
ACGATGAAAATGACAAACTGATTCGAGAGGTGAAAGTTATTACTCTGAAGTCTAAGCTGGTCTCAGATTT
CAGAAAGGACTTTCAGTTTTATAAGGTGAGAGAGATCAACAATTACCACCATGCGCATGATGCCTACCTG
AATGCAGTGGTAGGCACTGCACTTATCAAAAAATATCCCAAGCTTGAATCTGAATTTGTTTACGGAGACT
ATAAAGTGTACGATGTTAGGAAAATGATCGCAAAGTCTGAGCAGGAAATAGGCAAGGCCACCGCTAAGTA
CTTCTTTTACAGCAATATTATGAATTTTTTCAAGACCGAGATTACACTGGCCAATGGAGAGATTCGGAAG
CGACCACTTATCGAAACAAACGGAGAAACAGGAGAAATCGTGTGGGACAAGGGTAGGGATTTCGCGACAG
TCCGGAAGGTCCTGTCCATGCCGCAGGTGAACATCGTTAAAAAGACCGAAGTACAGACCGGAGGCTTCTC
CAAGGAAAGTATCCTCCCGAAAAGGAACAGCGACAAGCTGATCGCACGCAAAAAAGATTGGGACCCCAAG
AAATACGGCGGATTCGATTCTCCTACAGTCGCTTACAGTGTACTGGTTGTGGCCAAAGTGGAGAAAGGGA
AGTCTAAAAAACTCAAAAGCGTCAAGGAACTGCTGGGCATCACAATCATGGAGCGATCAAGCTTCGAAAA
AAACCCCATCGACTTTCTCGAGGCGAAAGGATATAAAGAGGTCAAAAAAGACCTCATCATTAAGCTTCCC
AAGTACTCTCTCTTTGAGCTTGAAAACGGCCGGAAACGAATGCTCGCTAGTGCGGGCGAGCTGCAGAAAG
GTAACGAGCTGGCACTGCCCTCTAAATACGTTAATTTCTTGTATCTGGCCAGCCACTATGAAAAGCTCAA
AGGGTCTCCCGAAGATAATGAGCAGAAGCAGCTGTTCGTGGAACAACACAAACACTACCTTGATGAGATC
ATCGAGCAAATAAGCGAATTCTCCAAAAGAGTGATCCTCGCCGACGCTAACCTCGATAAGGTGCTTTCTG
CTTACAATAAGCACAGGGATAAGCCCATCAGGGAGCAGGCAGAAAACATTATCCACTTGTTTACTCTGAC
CAACTTGGGCGCGCCTGCAGCCTTCAAGTACTTCGACACCACCATAGACAGAAAGCGGTACACCTCTACA
AAGGAGGTCCTGGACGCCACACTGATTCATCAGTCAATTACGGGGCTCTATGAAACAAGAATCGACCTCT
CTCAGCTCGGTGGAGACAGCAGGGCTGACCCCAAGAAGAAGAGGAAGGTGAGTGGTGGAGGAAGTGGCGG
GTCAGGGTCGATGGACGCGAAATCACTTACGGCATGGTCGAGAACACTGGTTACGTTCAAGGACGTGTTT
GTGGACTTTACACGTGAGGAGTGGAAATTGCTGGATACTGCGCAACAAATTGTGTATCGAAATGTCATGC
TTGAGAATTACAAGAACCTCGTCAGTCTCGGATACCAGTTGACGAAACCGGATGTGATCCTTAGGCTCGA
AAAGGGGGAAGAACCTTGGCTGGTATCGGGAGGTGGTTCGGGTGGCTCTGGATCAAGCCCAAAGAAGAAA
CGGAAGGTGGAAGCCTCAGTGCAGGTGAAAAGGGTGCTGGAAAAATCCCCCGGCAAACTCCTCGTGAAGA
TGCCCTTCCAGGCTTCCCCTGGCGGAAAAGGTGAAGGGGGTGGCGCAACCACATCTGCCCAGGTCATGGT
CATCAAGCGACCTGGAAGGAAAAGAAAGGCCGAGGCTGACCCTCAGGCCATTCCAAAGAAACGGGGACGC
AAGCCAGGGTCCGTGGTCGCAGCTGCAGCAGCTGAGGCTAAGAAAAAGGCAGTGAAGGAAAGCTCCATCC
GCAGTGTGCAGGAGACTGTCCTGCCCATCAAGAAGAGGAAGACTAGGGAGACCGTGTCCATCGAGGTCAA
AGAAGTGGTCAAGCCCCTGCTCGTGTCCACCCTGGGCGAAAAATCTGGAAAGGGGCTCAAAACATGCAAG
TCACCTGGACGGAAAAGCAAGGAGTCTAGTCCAAAGGGGCGCTCAAGCTCCGCTTCTAGTCCCCCTAAAA
AGGAACACCATCACCATCACCATCACGCCGAGTCTCCTAAGGCTCCTATGCCACTGCTCCCACCACCTCC
ACCACCTGAGCCACAGTCAAGCGAAGACCCCATCAGCCCACCCGAGCCTCAGGATCTGTCCTCTAGTATT
TGCAAAGAGGAAAAGATGCCCAGAGCAGGCAGCCTGGAGAGTGATGGCTGTCCAAAAGAACCCGCCAAGA
CCCAGCCTATGGTGGCAGCCGCTGCAACTACCACCACAACCACAACTACCACAGTGGCCGAAAAATACAA
GCATCGCGGCGAGGGCGAACGAAAGGACATTGTGTCAAGCTCCATGCCCAGACCTAACCGGGAGGAACCA
GTCGATAGTAGGACACCCGTGACTGAGAGAGTCTCAGAGGGCAGAGGAAGTCTGCTAACATGCGGTGACG
TCGAGGAGAATCCTGGCCCAACCATGAAAAAGCCTGAACTCACCGCTACCTCTGTCGAGAAGTTTCTGAT
CGAAAAGTTCGACAGCGTCTCCGACCTGATGCAGCTCTCCGAGGGCGAAGAATCTCGGGCTTTCAGCTTC
GATGTGGGAGGGCGTGGATATGTCCTGCGGGTGAATAGCTGCGCCGATGGTTTCTACAAAGATCGCTATG
TTTATCGGCACTTTGCATCCGCCGCTCTCCCTATTCCCGAAGTGCTTGACATTGGGGAGTTCAGCGAGAG
CCTGACCTATTGCATCTCCCGCCGTGCACAGGGTGTCACCTTGCAAGACCTGCCTGAAACCGAACTGCCC
GCTGTTCTCCAGCCCGTCGCCGAGGCCATGGATGCCATCGCTGCCGCCGATCTTAGCCAGACCAGCGGGT
TCGGCCCATTCGGACCTCAAGGAATCGGTCAATACACTACATGGCGCGATTTCATCTGCGCTATTGCTGA
TCCCCATGTGTATCACTGGCAAACTGTGATGGACGACACCGTCAGTGCCTCCGTCGCCCAGGCTCTCGAT
GAGCTGATGCTTTGGGCCGAGGACTGCCCCGAAGTCCGGCACCTCGTGCACGCCGATTTCGGCTCCAACA
ATGTCCTGACCGACAATGGCCGCATAACAGCCGTCATTGACTGGAGCGAGGCCATGTTCGGGGATTCCCA
ATACGAGGTCGCCAACATCTTCTTCTGGAGGCCCTGGTTGGCTTGTATGGAGCAGCAGACCCGCTACTTC
GAGCGGAGGCATCCCGAGCTTGCAGGATCTCCTCGGCTCCGGGCTTATATGCTCCGCATTGGTCTTGACC
AACTCTATCAGAGCTTGGTTGACGGCAATTTCGATGATGCAGCTTGGGCTCAGGGTCGCTGCGACGCAAT
CGTCCGGTCCGGAGCCGGGACTGTCGGGCGTACACAAATCGCCCGCAGAAGCGCTGCCGTCTGGACCGAT
GGCTGTGTGGAAGTGCTCGCCGATAGTGGAAACAGACGCCCCAGCACTCGTCCTAGGGCAAAGGATCTGC
AGTAATGAGAATTCGATATCAAGCTTATCGGTAATCAACCTCTGGATTACAAAATTTGTGAAAGATTGAC
TGGTATTCTTAACTATGTTGCTCCTTTTACGCTATGTGGATACGCTGCTTTAATGCCTTTGTATCATGCT
ATTGCTTCCCGTATGGCTTTCATTTTCTCCTCCTTGTATAAATCCTGGTTGCTGTCTCTTTATGAGGAGT
TGTGGCCCGTTGTCAGGCAACGTGGCGTGGTGTGCACTGTGTTTGCTGACGCAACCCCCACTGGTTGGGG
CATTGCCACCACCTGTCAGCTCCTTTCCGGGACTTTCGCTTTCCCCCTCCCTATTGCCACGGCGGAACTC
ATCGCCGCCTGCCTTGCCCGCTGCTGGACAGGGGCTCGGCTGTTGGGCACTGACAATTCCGTGGTGTTGT
CGGGGAAATCATCGTCCTTTCCTTGGCTGCTCGCCTGTGTTGCCACCTGGATTCTGCGCGGGACGTCCTT
CTGCTACGTCCCTTCGGCCCTCAATCCAGCGGACCTTCCTTCCCGCGGCCTGCTGCCGGCTCTGCGGCCT
CTTCCGCGTCTTCGCCTTCGCCCTCAGACGAGTCGGATCTCCCTTTGGGCCGCCTCCCCGCATCGCTAGC
TAATTAACCAAACTGGATCTCTGCTGTCCCTGTAATAAACCCGAAAATTTTGAATTTTTGTAATTTGTTT
TTGTAATTCTTTAGTTTGTATGTCTGTTGCTATTATGTCTACTATTCTTTCCCCTGCACTGTACCCCCCA
ATCCCCCCTTTTCTTTTAAAATTGTGGATGAATACTGCCATTTGTCTGCAGAATTGGCGCACGCAGTGCC
GATCCGTTCACTAATCGAATGGATCTGTCTCTGTCTCTCTCTCCACCTTCTTCTTCTATTCCTTCGGGCC
TGTCGGGTCCCCTCGGGGTTGGGAGGTGGGTCTGAAACGATAATGGTGAATATCCCTGCCTAACTCTATT
CACTATAGAAAGTACAGCAAAAACTATTCTTAAACCTACCAAGCCTCCTACTATCATTATGAATAATTTT
ATATACCACAGCCAATTTGTTATGTTAAACCAATTCCACAAACTTGCCCATTTATCTAATTCCAATAATT
CTTGTTCATTCTTTTCTTGCTGGTTTTGCGATTCTTCAATTAAGGAGTGTATTAAGCTTGTGTAATTGTT
AATTTCTCTGTCCCACTCCATCCAGGTCGTGTGATTCCAAATCTGTTCCAGAGATTTATTACTCCAACTA
GCATTCCAAGGCACAGCAGTGGTGCAAATGAGTTTTCCAGAGCAACCCCAAATCCCCAGGAGCTGTTGAT
CCTTTAGGTATCTTTCCACAGCCAGGATTCTTGCCTGGAGCTGCTTGATGCCCCAGACTGTGAGTTGCAA
CAGATGCTGTTGCGCCTCAATAGCCCTCAGCAAATTGTTCTGCTGCTGCACTATACCAGACAATAATTGT
CTGGCCTGTACCGTCAGCGTCATTGACGCTGCGCCCATAGTGCTTCCTGCTGCTCCCAAGAACCCAAGGA
ACAAAGCTCCTATTCC
